>Addgene plasmid #121107 | Fuw PBRM1 mBD3 | addgene full sequence | sequence record 233686 | Addgene NGS Result
CGAGTTTACCACTCCCTATCAGTGATAGAGAAAAGTGAAAGTCGAGTTTACCACTCCCTATCAGTGATAG
AGAAAAGTGAAAGTCGAGTTTACCACTCCCTATCAGTGATAGAGAAAAGTGAAAGTCGAGTTTACCACTC
CCTATCAGTGATAGAGAAAAGTGAAAGTCGAGTTTACCACTCCCTATCAGTGATAGAGAAAAGTGAAAGT
CGAGTTTACCACTCCCTATCAGTGATAGAGAAAAGTGAAAGTCGAGTTTACCACTCCCTATCAGTGATAG
AGAAAAGTGAAAGTCGAGCTCGGTACCCGGGTCGAGGTAGGCGTGTACGGTGGGAGGCCTATATAAGCAG
AGCTCGTTTAGTGAACCGTCAGATCGCCTGGAGACGCCATCCACGCTGTTTTGACCTCCATAGAAGACAC
CGGGACCGATCCAGCCTCCGCGGCCCCGAATTGCTAGCCGATGGATTCGTGAATTCGCCACCATGGGTTC
CAAGAGAAGAAGAGCTACCTCCCCTTCCAGCAGTGTCAGCGGGGACTTTGATGATGGGCACCATTCTGTG
TCAACACCAGGCCCAAGCAGGAAAAGGAGGAGACTTTCCAATCTTCCAACTGTAGATCCTATTGCCGTGT
GCCATGAACTCTATAATACCATCCGAGACTATAAGGATGAACAGGGCAGACTTCTCTGTGAGCTCTTCAT
TAGGGCACCAAAGCGAAGAAATCAACCAGACTATTATGAAGTGGTTTCTCAGCCCATTGACTTGATGAAA
ATCCAACAGAAACTAAAAATGGAAGAGTATGATGATGTTAATTTGCTGACTGCTGACTTCCAGCTTCTTT
TTAACAATGCAAAGTCCTATTATAAGCCAGATTCTCCTGAATATAAAGCCGCTTGCAAACTCTGGGATTT
GTACCTTCGAACAAGAAATGAGTTTGTTCAGAAAGGAGAAGCAGATGACGAAGATGATGATGAAGATGGG
CAAGACAATCAGGGCACAGTGACTGAAGGATCTTCTCCAGCTTACTTGAAGGAGATCCTGGAGCAGCTTC
TTGAAGCCATAGTTGTAGCTACAAATCCATCAGGACGTCTCATTAGCGAACTTTTTCAGAAACTGCCTTC
TAAAGTGCAATATCCAGATTATTATGCAATAATTAAGGAGCCTATAGATCTCAAGACCATTGCCCAGAGG
ATACAGAATGGAAGCTACAAAAGTATTCATGCAATGGCCAAAGATATAGATCTCCTCGCAAAAAATGCCA
AAACTTATAATGAGCCTGGCTCTCAAGTATTCAAGGATGCAAATTCAATTAAAAAAATATTTTATATGAA
AAAGGCTGAAATTGAACATCATGAAATGGCTAAGTCAAGTCTTCGAATGAGGACTCCATCCAACTTGGCT
GCAGCCAGACTGACAGGTCCTTCACACAGTAAAGGCAGCCTTGGTGAAGAGAGAAATCCCACTAGCAAGT
ATTACCGTAATAAAAGAGCAGTACAAGGAGGTCGTTTATCAGCAATTACAATGGCACTTCAATATGGCTC
AGAAAGTGAAGAAGATGCTGCTTTAGCTGCTGCACGCTATGAAGAGGGAGAGTCAGAAGCAGAAAGCATC
ACTTCCTTTATGGATGTTTCAAATCCTTTTTATCAGCTTTATGACACAGTTAGGAGTTGTCGGAATAACC
AAGGGCAGCTAATAGCTGAACCTTTTTACCATTTGCCTTCAAAGAAAAAATACCCTGATTATTACCAGCA
AATTAAAATGCCCATATCACTACAACAGATCCGAACAAAACTGAAGAATCAAGAATATGAAACTTTAGAT
CATTTGGAGTGTGATCTGAATTTAATGTTTGAAAATGCCAAACGCTATGCCGTGCCCAATTCAGCCATCT
ACAAGCGAGTTCTAAAATTGCAGCAAGTTATGCAGGCAAAGAAGAAAGAGCTTGCCAGGAGAGACGATAT
CGAGGACGGAGACAGCATGATCTCTTCAGCCACCTCTGATACTGGTAGTGCCAAAAGAAAAAGTAAAAAG
AACATAAGAAAGCAGCGAATGAAAATCTTATTCAATGTTGTTCTTGAAGCTCGAGAGCCAGGTTCAGGCA
GAAGACTTTGTGACCTATTTATGGTTAAACCATCCAAAAAGGACTATCCTGATTATTATAAAATCATCTT
GGAGCCAATGGACTTGAAAATAATTGAGCATAACATCCGCAATGACAAATATGCTGGTGAAGAGGGAATG
ATAGAAGACATGAAGCTGATGTTCCGGAATGCCAGGCACTATAATGAGGAGGGCTCCCAGGTTTATAATG
ATGCACATATCCTGGAGAAGTTACTCAAGGAGAAAAGGAAAGAGCTGGGCCCACTGCCTGATGATGATGA
CATGGCTTCTCCCAAACTCAAGCTGAGTAGGAAGAGTGGCATTTCTCCTAAAAAATCAAAATACATGACT
CCAATGCAGCAGAAACTAAATGAGGTCTATGAAGCTGTAAAGAACTATACTGATAAGAGGGGTCGCCGCC
TCAGTGCCATATTTCTGAGGCTTCCCTCTAGATCTGAGTTGCCTGACTACTATCTGACTATTAAAAAGCC
CATGGACATGGAAAAAATTCGAAGTCACATGATGGCCAACAAGTACCAAGATATTGACTCTATGGTTGAG
GACTTTGTCATGATGTTTAATAATGCCTGTACGTACAATGAGCCGGAGTCTTTGATCTACAAAGATGCTC
TTGTTCTACACAAAGTCCTGCTTGAAACACGCAGAGACCTGGAGGGAGATGAGGACTCTCATGTCCCAAA
TGTGACTTTGCTGATTCAAGAGCTTATCCACAATCTTTTTGTGTCAGTCATGAGTCATCAGGATGATGAG
GGAAGATGCTACAGCGATTCTTTAGCAGAAATTCCTGCTGTGGATCCCAACTTTCCTAACAAACCACCCC
TTACATTTGACATAATTAGGAAGAATGTTGAAAATAATCGCTACCGTCGGCTTGATTTATTTCAAGAGCA
TATGTTTGAAGTATTGGAACGAGCAAGAAGGATGAATCGGACAGATTCAGAAATATATGAAGATGCAGTA
GAACTTCAGCAGTTTTTTATTAAAATTCGTGATGAACTCTGCAAAAATGGAGAGATTCTTCTTTCACCGG
CACTCAGCTATACCACAAAACATTTGCATAATGATGTGGAGAAAGAGAGAAAGGAAAAATTGCCAAAAGA
AATAGAGGAAGATAAACTAAAACGAGAAGAAGAAAAAAGAGAAGCTGAAAAGAGTGAAGATTCCTCTGGT
GCTGCAGGCCTCTCAGGCTTACATCGCACATACAGCCAGGACTGTAGCTTTAAAAACAGCATGTACCATG
TTGGAGATTACGTCTATGTGGAACCTGCAGAGGCCAACCTACAACCACATATCGTCTGTATTGAAAGACT
GTGGGAGGATTCAGCTGGTGAAAAATGGTTGTATGGCTGTTGGTTTTACCGACCAAATGAAACATTCCAC
CTGGCTACACGAAAATTTCTAGAAAAAGAAGTTTTTAAGAGTGACTATTACAACAAAGTTCCAGTTAGTA
AAATTCTAGGCAAGTGTGTGGTCATGTTTGTCAAGGAATACTTTAAGTTATGCCCAGAAAACTTCCGAGA
TGAGGATGTTTTTGTCTGTGAATCACGGTATTCTGCCAAAACCAAATCTTTTAAGAAAATTAAACTGTGG
ACCATGCCCATCAGCTCAGTCAGGTTTGTCCCTCGGGATGTGCCTCTGCCTGTGGTTCGCGTGGCCTCTG
TATTTGCAAATGCAGATAAAGGTGATGATGAGAAGAATACAGACAACTCAGAGGACAGTCGAGCTGAAGA
CAATTTTAACTTGGAAAAGGAAAAAGAAGATGTCCCTGTGGAAATGTCCAATGGTGAACCAGGTTGCCAC
TACTTTGAGCAGCTCCATTACAATGACATGTGGCTGAAGGTTGGCGACTGTGTCTTCATCAAGTCCCATG
GCCTGGTGCGTCCTCGTGTGGGCAGAATTGAAAAAGTATGGGTTCGAGATGGAGCTGCATATTTTTATGG
CCCCATCTTCATTCACCCTGAAGAAACAGAGCATGAGCCCACAAAAATGTTCTACAAAAAAGAAGTATTT
CTGAGTAATCTGGAAGAAACCTGCCCCATGACATGTATTCTCGGAAAGTGTGCTGTGTTGTCATTCAAGG
ACTTCCTCTCCTGCAGGCCAACTGAAATACCAGAAAATGACATTCTGCTTTGTGAGAGCCGCTACAATGA
GAGCGACAAGCAGATGAAGAAATTCAAAGGATTGAAGAGGTTTTCACTCTCTGCTAAAGTGGTAGATGAT
GAAATTTACTACTTCAGAAAACCAATTGTTCCTCAGAAGGAGCCATCACCTTTGCTGGAAAAGAAGATCC
AGTTGCTAGAAGCTAAATTTGCCGAGTTAGAAGGTGGAGATGATGATATTGAAGAGATGGGAGAAGAAGA
TAGTGAGGTCATTGAACCTCCTTCTCTACCTCAGCTTCAGACCCCCCTGGCCAGTGAGCTGGACCTCATG
CCCTACACACCCCCACAGTCTACCCCAAAGTCTGCCAAAGGCAGTGCAAAGAAGGAAGGCTCCAAACGGA
AAATCAACATGAGTGGCTACATCCTGTTCAGCAGTGAGATGAGGGCTGTGATTAAGGCCCAACACCCAGA
CTACTCTTTCGGGGAGCTCAGCCGCCTGGTGGGGACAGAATGGAGAAATCTTGAGACAGCCAAGAAAGCA
GAATATGAAGGCATGATGGGTGGCTATCCGCCAGGCCTTCCACCTTTGCAGGGCCCAGTTGATGGCCTTG
TTAGCATGGGCAGCATGCAGCCACTTCACCCTGGGGGGCCTCCACCCCACCATCTTCCGCCAGGTGTGCC
TGGCCTCCCGGGCATCCCACCACCGGGTGTGATGAACCAAGGAGTGGCCCCTATGGTAGGGACTCCAGCA
CCGGGTGGAAGTCCATATGGACAACAGGTGGGAGTTTTGGGGCCTCCAGGGCAGCAGGCACCACCTCCAT
ATCCCGGCCCACATCCAGCTGGACCCCCTGTCATACAGCAGCCAACAACACCCATGTTTGTAGCTCCCCC
ACCAAAGACCCAGCGGCTTCTTCACTCAGAGGCCTACCTGAAATACATTGAAGGACTCAGTGCGGAGTCC
AACAGCATTAGCAAGTGGGATCAGACACTGGCAGCTCGAAGACGCGACGTCCATTTGTCGAAAGAACAGG
AGAGCCGCCTACCCTCTCACTGGCTGAAAAGCAAAGGGGCCCACACCACCATGGCAGATGCCCTCTGGCG
CCTTCGAGATTTGATGCTCCGGGACACCCTCAACATTCGCCAAGCATACAACCTAGAAAATGTTTAAGAA
TTCCATACCGGTTACCGGGTAGGGGAGGCGCTTTTCCCAAGGCAGTCTGGAGCATGCGCTTTAGCAGCCC
CGCTGGGCACTTGGCGCTACACAAGTGGCCTCTGGCCTCGCACACATTCCACATCCACCGGTAGGCGCCA
ACCGGCTCCGTTCTTTGGTGGCCCCTTCGCGCCACCTTCTACTCCTCCCCTAGTCAGGAAGTTCCCCCCC
GCCCCGCAGCTCGCGTCGTGCAGGACGTGACAAATGGAAGTAGCACGTCTCACTAGTCTCGTGCAGATGG
ACAGCACCGCTGAGCAATGGAAGCGGGTAGGCCTTTGGGGCAGCGGCCAATAGCAGCTTTGCTCCTTCGC
TTTCTGGGCTCAGAGGCTGGGAAGGGGTGGGTCCGGGGGCGGGCTCAGGGGCGGGCTCAGGGGCGGGGCG
GGCGCCCGAAGGTCCTCCGGAGGCCCGGCATTCTGCACGCTTCAAAAGCGCACGTCTGCCGCGCTGTTCT
CCTCTTCCTCATCTCCGGGCCTTTCGACCTGCAGCCCAAGCTTACCATGACCGAGTACAAGCCCACGGTG
CGCCTCGCCACCCGCGACGACGTCCCCAGGGCCGTACGCACCCTCGCCGCCGCGTTCGCCGACTACCCCG
CCACGCGCCACACCGTCGATCCGGACCGCCACATCGAGCGGGTCACCGAGCTGCAAGAACTCTTCCTCAC
GCGCGTCGGGCTCGACATCGGCAAGGTGTGGGTCGCGGACGACGGCGCCGCGGTGGCGGTCTGGACCACG
CCGGAGAGCGTCGAAGCGGGGGCGGTGTTCGCCGAGATCGGCCCGCGCATGGCCGAGTTGAGCGGTTCCC
GGCTGGCCGCGCAGCAACAGATGGAAGGCCTCCTGGCGCCGCACCGGCCCAAGGAGCCCGCGTGGTTCCT
GGCCACCGTCGGCGTCTCGCCCGACCACCAGGGCAAGGGTCTGGGCAGCGCCGTCGTGCTCCCCGGAGTG
GAGGCGGCCGAGCGCGCCGGGGTGCCCGCCTTCCTGGAGACCTCCGCGCCCCGCAACCTCCCCTTCTACG
AGCGGCTCGGCTTCACCGTCACCGCCGACGTCGAGGTGCCCGAAGGACCGCGCACCTGGTGCATGACCCG
CAAGCCCGGTGCCTGAAATTCGATATCAAGCTTATCGATAATCAACCTCTGGATTACAAAATTTGTGAAA
GATTGACTGGTATTCTTAACTATGTTGCTCCTTTTACGCTATGTGGATACGCTGCTTTAATGCCTTTGTA
TCATGCTATTGCTTCCCGTATGGCTTTCATTTTCTCCTCCTTGTATAAATCCTGGTTGCTGTCTCTTTAT
GAGGAGTTGTGGCCCGTTGTCAGGCAACGTGGCGTGGTGTGCACTGTGTTTGCTGACGCAACCCCCACTG
GTTGGGGCATTGCCACCACCTGTCAGCTCCTTTCCGGGACTTTCGCTTTCCCCCTCCCTATTGCCACGGC
GGAACTCATCGCCGCCTGCCTTGCCCGCTGCTGGACAGGGGCTCGGCTGTTGGGCACTGACAATTCCGTG
GTGTTGTCGGGGAAATCATCGTCCTTTCCTTGGCTGCTCGCCTGTGTTGCCACCTGGATTCTGCGCGGGA
CGTCCTTCTGCTACGTCCCTTCGGCCCTCAATCCAGCGGACCTTCCTTCCCGCGGCCTGCTGCCGGCTCT
GCGGCCTCTTCCGCGTCTTCGCCTTCGCCCTCAGACGAGTCGGATCTCCCTTTGGGCCGCCTCCCCGCAT
CGATACCGTCGACCTCGAGACCTAGAAAAACATGGAGCAATCACAAGTAGCAATACAGCAGCTACCAATG
CTGATTGTGCCTGGCTAGAAGCACAAGAGGAGGAGGAGGTGGGTTTTCCAGTCACACCTCAGGTACCTTT
AAGACCAATGACTTACAAGGCAGCTGTAGATCTTAGCCACTTTTTAAAAGAAAAGGGGGGACTGGAAGGG
CTAATTCACTCCCAACGAAGACAAGATATCCTTGATCTGTGGATCTACCACACACAAGGCTACTTCCCTG
ATTGGCAGAACTACACACCAGGGCCAGGGATCAGATATCCACTGACCTTTGGATGGTGCTACAAGCTAGT
ACCAGTTGAGCAAGAGAAGGTAGAAGAAGCCAATGAAGGAGAGAACACCCGCTTGTTACACCCTGTGAGC
CTGCATGGGATGGATGACCCGGAGAGAGAAGTATTAGAGTGGAGGTTTGACAGCCGCCTAGCATTTCATC
ACATGGCCCGAGAGCTGCATCCGGACTGTACTGGGTCTCTCTGGTTAGACCAGATCTGAGCCTGGGAGCT
CTCTGGCTAACTAGGGAACCCACTGCTTAAGCCTCAATAAAGCTTGCCTTGAGTGCTTCAAGTAGTGTGT
GCCCGTCTGTTGTGTGACTCTGGTAACTAGAGATCCCTCAGACCCTTTTAGTCAGTGTGGAAAATCTCTA
GCAGGGCCCGTTTAAACCCGCTGATCAGCCTCGACTGTGCCTTCTAGTTGCCAGCCATCTGTTGTTTGCC
CCTCCCCCGTGCCTTCCTTGACCCTGGAAGGTGCCACTCCCACTGTCCTTTCCTAATAAAATGAGGAAAT
TGCATCGCATTGTCTGAGTAGGTGTCATTCTATTCTGGGGGGTGGGGTGGGGCAGGACAGCAAGGGGGAG
GATTGGGAAGACAATAGCAGGCATGCTGGGGATGCGGTGGGCTCTATGGCTTCTGAGGCGGAAAGAACCA
GCTGGGGCTCTAGGGGGTATCCCC
[124 nt withheld, positions 8145-8268]
C
[91 nt withheld, positions 8270-8360]
A
[49 nt withheld, positions 8362-8410]
CCTTTGACGTTGGAGTCCACGTTCTTT
[37 nt withheld, positions 8438-8474]
ACCCTATCTCGGTCTATTCTTTTGATTTATAAGGGATTTTGCCGATTTCGGCCTATTGGTTAAAAAATGA
GCTGATTTAACAAAAATTTAACGCGAATTAATTCTGTGGAATGTGTGTCAGTTAGGGTGTGGAAAGTCCC
CAGGCTCCCCAGCAGGCAGAAGTATGCAAAGCATGCATCTCAATTAGTCAGCAACCAGGTGTGGAAAGTC
CCCAGGCTCCCCAGCAGGCAGAAGTATGCAAAGCATGCATCTCAATTAGTCAGCAACCATAGTCCCGCCC
CTAACTCCGCCCATCCCGCCCCTAACTCCGCCCAGTTCCGCCCATTCTCCGCCCCATGGCTGACTAATTT
TTTTTATTTATGCAGAGGCCGAGGCCGCCTCTGCCTCTGAGCTATTCCAGAAGTAGTGAGGAGGCTTTTT
TGGAGGCCTAGGCTTTTGCAAAAAGCTCCCGGGAGCTTGTATATCCATTTTCGGATCTGATCAGCACGTG
TTGACAATTAATCATCGGCATAGTATATCGGCATAGTATAATACGACAAGGTGAGGAACTAAACCATGGC
CAAGTTGACCAGTGCCGTTCCGGTGCTCACCGCGCGCGACGTCGCCGGAGCGGTCGAGTTCTGGACCGAC
CGGCTCGGGTTCTCCCGGGACTTCGTGGAGGACGACTTCGCCGGTGTGGTCCGGGACGACGTGACCCTGT
TCATCAGCGCGGTCCAGGACCAGGTGGTGCCGGACAACACCCTGGCCTGGGTGTGGGTGCGCGGCCTGGA
CGAGCTGTACGCCGAGTGGTCGGAGGTCGTGTCCACGAACTTCCGGGACGCCTCCGGGCCGGCCATGACC
GAGATCGGCGAGCAGCCGTGGGGGCGGGAGTTCGCCCTGCGCGACCCGGCCGGCAACTGCGTGCACTTCG
TGGCCGAGGAGCAGGACTGACACGTGCTACGAGATTTCGATTCCACCGCCGCCTTCTATGAAAGGTTGGG
CTTCGGAATCGTTTTCCGGGACGCCGGCTGGATGATCCTCCAGCGCGGGGATCTCATGCTGGAGTTCTTC
GCCCACCCCAACTTGTTTATTGCAGCTTATAATGGTTACAAATAAAGCAATAGCATCACAAATTTCACAA
ATAAAGCATTTTTTTCACTGCATTCTAGTTGTGGTTTGTCCAAACTCATCAATGTATCTTATCATGTCTG
TATACCGTCGACCTCTAGCTAGAGCTTGGCGTAATCATGGTCATAGCTGTTTCCTGTGTGAAATTGTTAT
CCGCTCACAATTCCACACAACATACGAGCCGGAAGCATAAAGTGTAAAGCCTGGGGTGCCTAATGAGTGA
GCTAACTCACATTAATTGCGTTGCGCTCACTGCCCGCTTTCCAGTCGGGAAACCTGTCGTGCCAGCTGCA
TTAATGAATCGGCCAACGCGCGGGGAGAGGCGGTTTGCGTATTGGGCGCTCTTCCGCTTCCTCGCTCACT
GACTCGCTGCGCTCGGTCGTTCGGCTGCGGCGAGCGGTATCAGCTCACTCAAAGGCGGTAATACGGTTAT
CCACAGAATCAGGGGATAACGCAGGAAAGAACATGTGAGCAAAAGGCCAGCAAAAGGCCAGGAACCGTAA
AAAGGCCGCGTTGCTGGCGTTTTTCCATAGGCTCCGCCCCCCTGACGAGCATCACAAAAATCGACGCTCA
AGTCAGAGGTGGCGAAACCCGACAGGACTATAAAGATACCAGGCGTTTCCCCCTGGAAGCTCCCTCGTGC
GCTCTCCTGTTCCGACCCTGCCGCTTACCGGATACCTGTCCGCCTTTCTCCCTTCGGGAAGCGTGGCGCT
TTCTCATAGCTCACGCTGTAGGTATCTCAGTTCGGTGTAGGTCGTTCGCTCCAAGCTGGGCTGTGTGCAC
GAACCCCCCGTTCAGCCCGACCGCTGCGCCTTATCCGGTAACTATCGTCTTGAGTCCAACCCGGTAAGAC
ACGACTTATCGCCACTGGCAGCAGCCACTGGTAACAGGATTAGCAGAGCGAGGTATGTAGGCGGTGCTAC
AGAGTTCTTGAAGTGGTGGCCTAACTACGGCTACACTAGAAGAACAGTATTTGGTATCTGCGCTCTGCTG
AAGCCAGTTACCTTCGGAAAAAGAGTTGGTAGCTCTTGATCCGGCAAACAAACCACCGCTGGTAGCGGTG
GTTTTTTTGTTTGCAAGCAGCAGATTACGCGCAGAAAAAAAGGATCTCAAGAAGATCCTTTGATCTTTTC
TACGGGGTCTGACGCTCAGTGGAACGAAAACTCACGTTAAGGGATTTTGGTCATGAGATTATCAAAAAGG
ATCTTCACCTAGATCCTTTTAAATTAAAAATGAAGTTTTAAATCAATCTAAAGTATATATGAGTAAACTT
GGTCTGACAGTTACCAATGCTTAATCAGTGAGGCACCTATCTCAGCGATCTGTCTATTTCGTTCATCCAT
AGTTGCCTGACTCCCCGTCGTGTAGATAACTACGATACGGGAGGGCTTACCATCTGGCCCCAGTGCTGCA
ATGATACCGCGAGACCCACGCTCACCGGCTCCAGATTTATCAGCAATAAACCAGCCAGCCGGAAGGGCCG
AGCGCAGAAGTGGTCCTGCAACTTTATCCGCCTCCATCCAGTCTATTAATTGTTGCCGGGAAGCTAGAGT
AAGTAGTTCGCCAGTTAATAGTTTGCGCAACGTTGTTGCCATTGCTACAGGCATCGTGGTGTCACGCTCG
TCGTTTGGTATGGCTTCATTCAGCTCCGGTTCCCAACGATCAAGGCGAGTTACATGATCCCCCATGTTGT
GCAAAAAAGCGGTTAGCTCCTTCGGTCCTCCGATCGTTGTCAGAAGTAAGTTGGCCGCAGTGTTATCACT
CATGGTTATGGCAGCACTGCATAATTCTCTTACTGTCATGCCATCCGTAAGATGCTTTTCTGTGACTGGT
GAGTACTCAACCAAGTCATTCTGAGAATAGTGTATGCGGCGACCGAGTTGCTCTTGCCCGGCGTCAATAC
GGGATAATACCGCGCCACATAGCAGAACTTTAAAAGTGCTCATCATTGGAAAACGTTCTTCGGGGCGAAA
ACTCTCAAGGATCTTACCGCTGTTGAGATCCAGTTCGATGTAACCCACTCGTGCACCCAACTGATCTTCA
GCATCTTTTACTTTCACCAGCGTTTCTGGGTGAGCAAAAACAGGAAGGCAAAATGCCGCAAAAAAGGGAA
TAAGGGCGACACGGAAATGTTGAATACTCATACTCTTCCTTTTTCAATATTATTGAAGCATTTATCAGGG
TTATTGTCTCATGAGCGGATACATATTTGAATGTATTTAGAAAAATAAACAAATAGGGGTTCCGCGCACA
TTTCCCCGAAAAGTGCCACCTGACGTCGACGGATCGGGAGATCTCCCGATCCCCTATGGTGCACTCTCAG
TACAATCTGCTCTGATGCCGCATAGTTAAGCCAGTATCTGCTCCCTGCTTGTGTGTTGGAGGTCGCTGAG
TAGTGCGCGAGCAAAATTTAAGCTACAACAAGGCAAGGCTTGACCGACAATTGCATGAAGAATCTGCTTA
GGGTTAGGCGTTTTGCGCTGCTTCGCGATGTACGGGCCAGATATACGCGTTGACATTGATTATTGACTAG
TTATTAATAGTAATCAATTACGGGGTCATTAGTTCATAGCCCATATATGGAGTTCCGCGTTACATAACTT
ACGGTAAATGGCCCGCCTGGCTGACCGCCCAACGACCCCCGCCCATTGACGTCAATAATGACGTATGTTC
CCATAGTAACGCCAATAGGGACTTTCCATTGACGTCAATGGGTGGAGTATTTACGGTAAACTGCCCACTT
GGCAGTACATCAAGTGTATCATATGCCAAGTACGCCCCCTATTGACGTCAATGACGGTAAATGGCCCGCC
TGGCATTATGCCCAGTACATGACCTTATGGGACTTTCCTACTTGGCAGTACATCTACGTATTAGTCATCG
CTATTACCATGGTGATGCGGTTTTGGCAGTACATCAATGGGCGTGGATAGCGGTTTGACTCACGGGGATT
TCCAAGTCTCCACCCCATTGACGTCAATGGGAGTTTGTTTTGGCACCAAAATCAACGGGACTTTCCAAAA
TGTCGTAACAACTCCGCCCCATTGACGCAAATGGGCGGTAGGCGTGTACGGTGGGAGGTCTATATAAGCA
GCGCGTTTTGCCTGTACTGGGTCTCTCTGGTTAGACCAGATCTGAGCCTGGGAGCTCTCTGGCTAACTAG
GGAACCCACTGCTTAAGCCTCAATAAAGCTTGCCTTGAGTGCTTCAAGTAGTGTGTGCCCGTCTGTTGTG
TGACTCTGGTAACTAGAGATCCCTCAGACCCTTTTAGTCAGTGTGGAAAATCTCTAGCAGTGGCGCCCGA
ACAGGGACTTGAAAGCGAAAGGGAAACCAGAGGAGCTCTCTCGACGCAGGACTCGGCTTGCTGAAGCGCG
CACGGCAAGAGGCGAGGGGCGGCGACTGGTGAGTACGCCAAAAATTTTGACTAGCGGAGGCTAGAAGGAG
AGAGATGGGTGCGAGAGCGTCAGTATTAAGCGGGGGAGAATTAGATCGCGATGGGAAAAAATTCGGTTAA
GGCCAGGGGGAAAGAAAAAATATAAATTAAAACATATAGTATGGGCAAGCAGGGAGCTAGAACGATTCGC
AGTTAATCCTGGCCTGTTAGAAACATCAGAAGGCTGTAGACAAATACTGGGACAGCTACAACCATCCCTT
CAGACAGGATCAGAAGAACTTAGATCATTATATAATACAGTAGCAACCCTCTATTGTGTGCATCAAAGGA
TAGAGATAAAAGACACCAAGGAAGCTTTAGACAAGATAGAGGAAGAGCAAAACAAAAGTAAGACCACCGC
ACAGCAAGCGGCCGCTGATCTTCAGACCTGGAGGAGGAGATATGAGGGACAATTGGAGAAGTGAATTATA
TAAATATAAAGTAGTAAAAATTGAACCATTAGGAGTAGCACCCACCAAGGCAAAGAGAAGAGTGGTGCAG
AGAGAAAAAAGAGCAGTGGGAATAGGAGCTTTGTTCCTTGGGTTCTTGGGAGCAGCAGGAAGCACTATGG
GCGCAGCGTCAATGACGCTGACGGTACAGGCCAGACAATTATTGTCTGGTATAGTGCAGCAGCAGAACAA
TTTGCTGAGGGCTATTGAGGCGCAACAGCATCTGTTGCAACTCACAGTCTGGGGCATCAAGCAGCTCCAG
GCAAGAATCCTGGCTGTGGAAAGATACCTAAAGGATCAACAGCTCCTGGGGATTTGGGGTTGCTCTGGAA
AACTCATTTGCACCACTGCTGTGCCTTGGAATGCTAGTTGGAGTAATAAATCTCTGGAACAGATTTGGAA
TCACACGACCTGGATGGAGTGGGACAGAGAAATTAACAATTACACAAGCTTAATACACTCCTTAATTGAA
GAATCGCAAAACCAGCAAGAAAAGAATGAACAAGAATTATTGGAATTAGATAAATGGGCAAGTTTGTGGA
ATTGGTTTAACATAACAAATTGGCTGTGGTATATAAAATTATTCATAATGATAGTAGGAGGCTTGGTAGG
TTTAAGAATAGTTTTTGCTGTACTTTCTATAGTGAATAGAGTTAGGCAGGGATATTCACCATTATCGTTT
CAGACCCACCTCCCAACCCCGAGGGGACCCGACAGGCCCGAAGGAATAGAAGAAGAAGGTGGAGAGAGAG
ACAGAGACAGATCCATTCGATTAGTGAACGGATCGGCACTGCGTGCGCCAATTCTGCAGACAAATGGCAG
TATTCATCCACAATTTTAAAAGAAAAGGGGGGATTGGGGGGTACAGTGCAGGGGAAAGAATAGTAGACAT
AATAGCAACAGACATACAAACTAAAGAATTACAAAAACAAATTACAAAAATTCAAAATTTTCGGGTTTAT
TACAGGGACAGCAGAGATCCAGTTTGGTTAGATCT
Features (pLannotate 1.2.2; 34 found; start..end, strand, type, name):
     13..283     +  protein_bind   tetracycline response element: contains seven copies of the tetracycline operator tetO tetracycline repressor TetR
    294..311     +  misc_feature   MCS (fragment): pUC18/19 multiple cloning site
    316..354     +  promoter       minimal CMV promoter: human cytomegalovirus (CMV) immediate early promoter
    483..5384    +  CDS            Pbrm1: PB1_MOUSE - Also known as Baf180, Pb1. Experimental evidence at protein level: Swiss-Prot protein existence level 1. Involved in transcriptional activation and repression of select genes by chromatin remodeling (alteration of DNA-nucleosome topology). Required for the stability of the SWI/SNF chromatin remodeling complex SWI/SNF-B (PBAF). Acts as a negative regulator of cell proliferation. From Mus musculus (Mouse).
   5407..5906    +  promoter       PGK promoter: mouse phosphoglycerate kinase 1 promoter
   5927..6526    +  CDS            PuroR: puromycin N-acetyltransferase; pac from Streptomyces alboniger; confers resistance to puromycin
   6527..6550    +  misc_feature   MCS (fragment): pBluescript multiple cloning site
   6550..7138    +  misc_feature   WPRE: woodchuck hepatitis virus posttranscriptional regulatory element
   7075..7656    +  CDS            nef (fragment): NEF_HV1H2 - Experimental evidence at protein level: Swiss-Prot protein existence level 1. Extracellular Nef protein targets CD4(+) T-lymphocytes for apoptosis by interacting with CXCR4 surface receptors. From Human immunodeficiency virus type 1 group M subtype B (isolate HXB2) (HIV-1).
   7663..7843    +  LTR            5' LTR (truncated): truncated 5' long terminal repeat (LTR) from HIV-1
   7875..8099    +  polyA_signal   bGH poly(A) signal: bovine growth hormone polyadenylation signal
   8103..8124    +  promoter       SV40 promoter (fragment): SV40 enhancer and early promoter
   8145..8573    +  rep_origin     f1 ori (sequence partly withheld): f1 bacteriophage origin of replication; arrow indicates direction of (+) strand synthesis
   8587..8916    +  promoter       SV40 promoter: SV40 enhancer and early promoter
   8964..9011    +  promoter       EM7 promoter: synthetic bacterial promoter&nbsp
   9030..9404    +  CDS            BleoR: antibiotic-binding protein; Sh ble from Streptoalloteichus hindustanus; confers resistance to bleomycin, phleomycin, and Zeocin™
   9414..9539    +  CDS            ble (fragment): BLE_KLEPN - Experimental evidence at protein level: Swiss-Prot protein existence level 1. Binding protein with a strong affinity to the bleomycin family of antibiotics. Binds to CL990; an antimitotic-antibiotic compound. From Klebsiella pneumoniae.
   9534..9655    +  polyA_signal   SV40 poly(A) signal: SV40 polyadenylation signal
   9726..9748    -  protein_bind   lac operator (fragment): The lac repressor binds to the lac operator to inhibit transcription in E. coli. This inhibition can be relieved by adding lactose or isopropyl-β-D-thiogalactopyranoside (IPTG). lac repressor encoded by lacI
   9752..9782    -  promoter       lac promoter: promoter for the E. coli lac operon
   9797..9818    -  protein_bind   CAP binding site: CAP binding activates transcription in the presence of cAMP. E. coli catabolite activator protein
   9831..9923    -  CDS            lacI (fragment): lac repressor; lacI; The lac repressor binds to the lac operator to inhibit transcription in E. coli. This inhibition can be relieved by adding lactose or isopropyl-β-D-thiogalactopyranoside (IPTG).
  10106..10694   -  rep_origin     ori: high-copy-number ColE1/pMB1/pBR322/pUC origin of replication
  10865..11725   -  CDS            AmpR: β-lactamase; bla; confers resistance to ampicillin, carbenicillin, and related antibiotics
  11726..11830   -  promoter       AmpR promoter: bla
  11889..11941   -  misc_feature   bom (fragment): basis of mobility region from pBR322
  12096..12475   +  enhancer       CMV enhancer: human cytomegalovirus immediate early enhancer
  12476..12675   +  promoter       CMV promoter: human cytomegalovirus (CMV) immediate early promoter
  12693..12873   +  LTR            5' LTR (truncated): truncated 5' long terminal repeat (LTR) from HIV-1
  12920..13045   +  misc_feature   HIV-1 Ψ: packaging signal of human immunodeficiency virus type 1
  13029..13392   +  CDS            HIV-1 gag (fragment): gag protein from human immunodeficiency virus 1; gag
  13538..13771   +  misc_feature   RRE: The Rev response element (RRE) of HIV-1 allows for Rev-dependent mRNA export from the nucleus to the cytoplasm.
  14148..14248   +  CDS            Rev (fragment): human immunodeficiency virus 1 (HIV-1) Rev protein; rev; enhances nuclear export of unspliced and incompletely spliced viral mRNAs
  14298..14415   +  misc_feature   cPPT/CTS: central polypurine tract and central termination sequence of HIV-1
