[The description below was written by a language model from this plasmid's Addgene catalogue record and pLannotate feature annotations shown in this document.]
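Description:
Fuw PBRM1 mBD3 is a lentiviral transfer plasmid on the Fuw backbone for conditional, tetracycline-regulated expression of human PBRM1 (also called BAF180 or PB1), a subunit of the PBAF SWI/SNF chromatin remodeling complex, carrying the point mutation N463A. The name suggests that this substitution is intended to disable the third bromodomain, although the record lists only the mutation itself. The automated annotation matched the roughly 4.9 kb open reading frame to the mouse Pbrm1 protein, whereas the catalogue gives the species as human. This most likely reflects homology-based matching rather than a real discrepancy.

The coding sequence sits downstream of a tetracycline response element with seven tetO copies fused to a minimal CMV promoter, so expression depends on a tetracycline-controlled transactivator. None is annotated on this plasmid, so it would have to be supplied separately. A mouse PGK promoter then drives puromycin N-acetyltransferase for selection of transduced mammalian cells, followed by a WPRE to enhance transcript stability and expression.

The viral framework comprises a CMV enhancer/promoter driving a truncated HIV-1 5' LTR, the Ψ packaging signal with a gag fragment, RRE, cPPT/CTS, and a downstream LTR (also labelled as a truncated 5' LTR by the annotation tool) followed by a bGH polyadenylation signal. Packaging functions must therefore be provided in trans. The backbone also carries an SV40/EM7-driven bleomycin/Zeocin resistance cassette, an f1 origin, a high-copy pUC-type origin and ampicillin resistance for propagation in E. coli. The associated study examined how individual PBRM1 bromodomains contribute to chromatin association and tumor suppression in clear cell renal carcinoma.
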