Addgene plasmid #121107: Fuw PBRM1 mBD3
Purpose: conditional expression
Depositing lab: Emily Dykhuizen. Depositing organization: Purdue University. Publication: Individual Bromodomains of Polybromo-1 Contribute to Chromatin Association and Tumor Suppression in Clear Cell Renal Carcinoma. Porter EG, Dykhuizen EC. J Biol Chem. 2017 Jan 4. pii: jbc.M116.746875. doi: 10.1074/jbc.M116.746875. PubMed 28053089.
Backbone
  Vector backbone: Fuw
  Vector type: Lentiviral
  Selectable markers: Puromycin
Growth in bacteria
  Bacterial resistance: Ampicillin, 100 μg/mL
  Growth temperature: 37°C
  Growth strain: NEB Stable
  Copy number: High Copy
Gene/Insert
  Gene/Insert name: PBRM1 (N463A)
  Species: H. sapiens (human)
  Mutation: PBRM1 (N463A)
  Entrez Gene: PBRM1 (a.k.a. BAF180, PB1, RCC, SMARCH1)
  Cloning method: Restriction Enzyme; 5′ cloning site Unknown (unknown if destroyed); 3′ cloning site Unknown (unknown if destroyed)
Terms and licenses: Academic/Nonprofit Terms; Industry Terms: Not Available to Industry
How to cite: Fuw PBRM1 mBD3 was a gift from Emily Dykhuizen (Addgene plasmid # 121107 ; http://n2t.net/addgene:121107 ; RRID:Addgene_121107)
